Addgene plasmid #190638: HA-dora[B]_rescue_construct
Purpose: Puromycin-selectable expression of HA-tagged Dora[T295M] (CG34401) in Drosophila S2 cells
Depositing lab: David Bartel. Depositing organization: Whitehead Institute for Biomedical Research. Publication: Endogenous transcripts direct microRNA degradation in Drosophila, and this targeted degradation is required for proper embryonic development. Kingston ER, Blodgett LW, Bartel DP. Mol Cell. 2022 Sep 15. pii: S1097-2765(22)00849-8. doi: 10.1016/j.molcel.2022.08.029. PubMed 36150386.
Backbone
  Vector backbone: pAc-sgRNA-Cas9
  Backbone manufacturer: Ji-Long Liu
  Backbone size w/o insert (bp): 6300
  Total vector size (bp): 12595
  Modifications to backbone: double-digested with BstZ17I and SapI to disrupt sgRNA expression
  Vector type: Insect Expression
  Selectable markers: Puromycin
Growth in bacteria
  Bacterial resistance: Ampicillin, 100 μg/mL
  Growth temperature: 37°C
  Growth strain: DH5alpha
  Copy number: High Copy
Gene/Insert
  Gene/Insert name: Dorado (alt names: Dora; CG34401)
  Species: D. melanogaster (fly)
  Insert size (bp): 6457
  Mutation: Changed threonine 295 to methionine
  Entrez Gene: CG34401 (a.k.a. Dmel_CG34401, CG15037, CG17757, CG32542, CG7307, CG7317, Dmel\CG34401, Dmel_CG17757, Dmel_CG32542)
  Promoter: Actin-5c
  Tag / fusion protein: 3xHA (N terminal on insert)
  Cloning method: Restriction Enzyme; 5′ cloning site EcoRI (not destroyed); 3′ cloning site FseI (not destroyed)
  Sequencing primers: 5′ gagttcttgtgctgtgtgga
Terms and licenses: Academic/Nonprofit Terms; Industry Terms: Not Available to Industry
How to cite: HA-dora[B]_rescue_construct was a gift from David Bartel (Addgene plasmid # 190638 ; http://n2t.net/addgene:190638 ; RRID:Addgene_190638)
