[The description below was written by a language model from this plasmid's Addgene catalogue record and pLannotate feature annotations shown in this document.]
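Description:
HA-dora[B]_rescue_construct is an insect expression plasmid of about 12.6 kb, built on the pAc-sgRNA-Cas9 backbone for puromycin-selectable expression of a tagged Drosophila protein in S2 cells. It is propagated in E. coli through a high-copy ColE1/pUC-type origin and an ampicillin resistance gene (β-lactamase with its own promoter). The backbone's CRISPR function has been removed. The insert sits where the backbone's name suggests a Cas9 coding region would be, and a double digest was used to disrupt sgRNA expression. The annotation shows only a fragment of the dU6-2 Pol III promoter next to a residual gRNA scaffold, along with short leftover fragments of an Ac5 promoter, a tetracycline resistance gene and SV40 large T antigen.

The payload is the roughly 6.5 kb Dorado (Dora, CG34401) coding sequence from D. melanogaster, cloned between EcoRI and FseI sites under the actin 5C promoter. It carries an N-terminal 3xHA tag and a threonine 295 to methionine substitution. Dora is the fly ZSWIM8 orthologue, the substrate-recognition component of an E3 ubiquitin ligase complex that drives target-directed microRNA degradation by promoting turnover of AGO1. Immediately downstream of the Dora sequence the annotation shows a partial nucleoplasmin nuclear localization signal, then the puromycin N-acetyltransferase gene and an SV40 polyadenylation signal. No separate promoter is annotated for PuroR, which suggests it is expressed from the same Ac5-driven transcript, although the record does not state what links the two coding regions.

As the name implies, the plasmid is intended for rescue experiments in S2 cells. The 3xHA tag allows detection of the T295M Dora protein, and puromycin selects for transfected cells.
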