Features (pLannotate 1.2.2; 13 found; start..end, strand, type, name):
   1818..8123    +  CDS            ZSWM8_DROME: Experimental evidence at transcript level: Swiss-Prot protein existence level 2. Substrate recognition component of a SCF-like E3 ubiquitin- protein ligase complex that promotes target-directed microRNA degradation (TDMD), a process that mediates degradation of microRNAs (miRNAs) (PubMed:33184237). The SCF-like E3 ubiquitin-protein ligase complex acts by catalyzing ubiquitination and subsequent degradation of AGO1, thereby exposing miRNAs for degradation (By similarity). From Drosophila melanogaster (Fruit fly).
   8121..8150    +  CDS            nucleoplasmin NLS (fragment): bipartite nuclear localization signal from nucleoplasmin
   8244..8843    +  CDS            PuroR: puromycin N-acetyltransferase; pac from Streptomyces alboniger; confers resistance to puromycin
   8851..8985    -  polyA_signal   SV40 poly(A) signal: SV40 polyadenylation signal
   9008..9092    -  CDS            large T antigen (fragment): large T antigen from SV40 (simian virus 40)
   9093..9540    +  CDS            TcR (fragment): tetracycline efflux protein; tet; confers resistance to tetracycline
   9586..10174   -  rep_origin     ori: high-copy-number ColE1/pMB1/pBR322/pUC origin of replication
  10345..11205   -  CDS            AmpR: β-lactamase; bla; confers resistance to ampicillin, carbenicillin, and related antibiotics
  11206..11310   -  promoter       AmpR promoter: bla
  11460..11541   +  promoter       Ac5 promoter (fragment): Drosophila melanogaster actin 5C promoter
  11548..11623   -  misc_RNA       gRNA scaffold: guide RNA scaffold for the Streptococcus pyogenes CRISPR/Cas9 system
  11624..11769   -  promoter       dU6-2 promoter (fragment): RNA polymerase III promoter for Drosophila U6-2 snRNA (Das et al., 1987)
  11770..1606    +  promoter       Ac5 promoter (across the origin): Drosophila melanogaster actin 5c promoter
>Addgene plasmid #190638 | HA-dora[B]_rescue_construct | addgene full sequence | sequence record 373458 | Addgene NGS Result
GGCGTGGCGGGGTCTGTGGCTGGGCGCGACGTCACCGACGTTGGAGCCACTCCTTTGACCATGTGTGCGT
GTGTGTATTATTCGTGTCTCGCCACTCGCCGGTTGTTTTTTTCTTTTTATGCTGCGCTCTCTCTAGCGCC
ATCTCGCTTACGCATGCTCAACGCACCGCATGTTGCCGTTTCCTTTTATGCGTCATTTTGGCTCGAAATA
GGCAATTATTTAAACAAAGATTAGTCAACGAAAACGCTAAAATAAATAAGTCTACAATATGGTTACTTAT
TGCCATGTGTGTGCAGCCAACGATAGCAACAAAAGCAACAACACAGGTGGCTTTCCCTCTTTCACTTTTT
GTTTGCAAGCCGCGTGCGAGCAAGACGGCACGACCGGCAAACGCAATTACGCTGACAAAGAGCAGACGAA
GTTTTGGCGAAAAACATCAAGGCGCCTGATACGAATGCATTTGCAATAACAATTGCGATATTTAATATTG
TTTATGAAGCTGTTTGACTTCAAAACACACAAAAAAAAAAATAAAACAAATTATTTGAAAGAGAATTAGG
AATCGGACGCTTATCGTTAGGGTAACAACAAGAAATGCTTACTGAGTCACAGCCTCTGGAAAACTGCCGC
AAGCCAGAGAGAGAGAGAAAAAGAGGGAGAGCAGCTTAGACCGCATGTGCTTGTGTGTGAGGCGTCTCTC
TCTTCGTCTCTGTTGCGCAAACGCATAGACTGCACTGAAAAAATCGATTACCTATTTTTTATGAATGAAT
ATTTGCACTATTACTATTCAAAACTATTAAGATAGCAATCACATTCAATAGCCAAATACTATACCACCTG
AGCGATGCAACGAAATGATCAATTTGAGCAAAAATGCTGCATATTTAGGACGGCATCATTATAGAAATGC
TTCTTGCTGTGTACTTTTCTCTCGTCTGGCAGCTGTTTCGCCGTTATTGTTAAAACCGGCTTAAGTTAGG
TGTGTTTTCTACGACTAGTGAATGCCCTACTAGAAGATGTGTGTTGCACAAAATGTCCCTGGAATAACCA
ATTTGAAGTGCAGATAGCAGTAAACGTAAGCTAATATGAATATTATTTAACTGTAATGTTTTAATATCGC
TGGACATTACTAATAAACCCACTATAAACACATGTACATATGTATGTTTTGGCATACAATGAGTAGTTGG
GGAAAAAATGTGTAAAAGCACCGTGACCATCACAGCATAAAGATAACCAGCTGAAGTATCGAATATGAGT
AACCCCCAAATTGAATCACATGCCGCAACTGATAGGACCCATGGAAGTACACTCTTCATGGCGATATACA
AGACACACACAAGCACGAACACCCAGTTGCGGAGGAAATTCTCCGTAAATGAAAACCCAATCGGCGAACA
ATTCATACCCATATATGGTAAAAGTTTTGAACGCGACTTGAGAGCGGAGAGCATTGCGGCTGATAAGGTT
TTAGCGCTAAGCGGGCTTTATAAAACGGGCTGCGGGACCAGTTTTCATATCACTACCGTTTGAGTTCTTG
TGCTGTGTGGATACTCCTCCCGACACAAAGCCGCTCCATCAGCCAGCAGTCGTCTAATCCAGAGACCCCG
GATCGGGGTACCTACTAGTCCAGTGTGGTGGAATTCATGTATCCATATGATGTTCCAGATTATGCTGGAG
GTTCTTCATACCCCTATGATGTGCCTGACTACGCTGGCAGCGCCGGATACCCTTATGATGTGCCTGATTA
TGCTGGAGGGAGCGGCGGAAGTGGGAGTTCAGGAGGCTCCGGATCAAGCGGCAGTAGTGGTGGAAGCGAC
CGCTTCAGCTTCGACGACTCCATCCGCTTCGAGGAAGACTCCCTCTGCAGCTGGAGCTCTGAACCGGAAT
CGCTGTGCAACAACTGGCGCGGCTGGAAGAAGCCCGCTGCAGGCAGCGGCGCAGGCAATGGCGGCTTGAG
CGGCATGGGCGGTATGGCTGTGGCCGGCGGCTCAGGAGCACCGCCGTTCGGAGGAGCAGGAGCCTCTGGT
TCCTGCACACCGGGCGGCAATGGAACGGCCATGGCCAACACATCCACCTGCGGCAGACATTATGAAGTAT
CCACATTGGCCGAACTGGCAGCCCGCTGTGTGGCCTCCTACATACCGTTCGAGCTGGTTGAGCACGTGTA
TCCGCCGGTGCCGGAGCAGCTGCAGCTGCGCATTGCGTTCTGGAGCTTTCCGGACAACGAGGAGGACATC
CGGCTCTACTCCTGTCTGGCCAATAGCTCGGCGGACGAGTTCAATCGCGGCGACTCGTTGTTTCGGTTGC
GAGCTGTCAAGGATCCGCTGCAGATAGGCTTTCACCTCTCGGCCAGCGTTGTCAATCAGACGCCGCGTGC
CTATTTCAATGTGGCCGTCACCTTTGACCGCCGACGCATCTCCTCTTGCAACTGCACCTGCACCTCGTCC
GCCTACTGGTGCTCCCACGTAGTCGCCGTTTGTCTGCATCGCATCCATTGCCCCCAGGAGGTCTGTCTGC
GTGCCCCGGTATCGGAATCATTGACTCGCCTGCAACGCGACCAATTGCAAAAGTTTGCCCAGTATCTGAT
CAGCGAGCTGCCTCAGCAGATCTTGCCGACGGCTCAGCGGCTCCTGGATGAGTTGCTCAGTGCGCAACCC
ACGGCGATCAACACTGTGTGCGGTGCACCTGATCCCATGGCTGGGGCCTCGATCAACGACCAGACCAGCT
GGTATCTGGACGAGAAGACGTTGCATAACAACATTAAACGAATCCTCATCAAGTTCTGTTTGCCCGCCCC
GATTGTGTTTAGCGACGTAAACTATCTGACGAACTCGGCTCCCCCAGCGGCGGCCGAATGGAGCTCGCTA
CTCCGACCGCTGCGGGGACGTGAGCCGGAGGGCATGTGGAATCTACTTTCGATCGTACGCGAGATGTACA
GGCGCTGTGATCGGAACGCAGTGCGTCTGCTGGAGATCATCACGGAGGAGTGCTTGTACTGCGATCAGAT
ACTCATCTGGTGGTTCCAGACGAAGTTGGCACTGATGATGGGGTCCCACGGCCACTCCGGCGGTAAGCAT
TCTAACACTCACTCCAACTCCACGGCACTGCAGCATGCTTGCAGTTCGCTGTGCGACGAAATCGTGGCAC
TGTGGCGATTGGCAGCGCTCAATCCCGGCCTGGCGCCGGATGAGCGAGATATGCTGCACGCTCAGTTCAC
GGCCTGGCATCTAAAGATTCTTGACCGGGTGGTCAAGAGCCGAATGATGCCGTCGTACACCAACAAGCAC
CAGCAGAACTCGCGATCCGAGACGGAGCTGTTTATCGGCTTCAAGCCGGCCATCGAGGCGTGCTACTTGG
ACTGGGAGGGCTACCCCATACCGGGAGTGACGCACACCCACGACACGAATCCCATCTACTACTCGCCGTT
CACTTGCTTCAAGCACACGGACCTCAAGGGCGAGTCTAACAATCCCGGCCAGCTGAATGCCACCCAAGCG
CTGATGTCGAACAACAAGCACTACAATTACTTTAGTTCATCCAGCGATCATGGCATGCACGCAGGAGCCT
TCAAGCAGAGGTTGGACCGGCCTTTTCGTGAGTCGCGATTCTATACGAATCCGGCCGATCTGGACGGAGG
AGCAGCGTTGGCGGGCGGAGGATCCGGTAGGTTTTCCACGGGACTGGGCTCCGTTGCCGTTGGAGGAGCT
GGTGCAGGAGGCTTGGGTCAGATGAGCGGAGGAGTTAACAACTCTGTTGGAGGATCAGCGGCCGCCGAAG
TGAATCCCGTGCAGCAGCAGCTTCCCAGTGGCTCGGCGGGAGTCGGTGCCTCTGTGACAAATGCCAAGGT
TGTGGTAGCAACAGATGGCAATCGTTCGAGTGCCAGCAGCGAGGGATTCTGCGAGAACGACGATTTCGGC
GGCGACACCAGCAGCAGTCACAACTACTGTCCACCTGGACAGGCGGTTGTGCCTGGCCAGAAATCAGCCC
TCACGGAGTCGGATTCGCAGAGCAGCTTCGATGCAGTGTCGCATCAGAGCAAGGATGAGCCACCAGTCGG
GGGAGTGGGTGTGGCAGTGGGTGTTGAACAAGCCCTTTCCACATCTGACACTTCGTCGGCCTCCTCCTCA
TCGTCATCTGCTTCTACAGCTTCAGGGAGCTCTAATAGTTCCACTTCCTCTATGCTTATGGCTGGACAGG
AGGCTACTGTCGGTGTTGGTGGCGCTGTGCAGCAAACAACTCGTCGCCTCAGCAAGGATGAATCCTTTAG
TAGCAGTAGCGACGAGTTCAACCAGGGAGGCGTGGGTGGATCAGCAGGTCGAGTGGCTATGGCCTCCAGT
GGAAGCGGATCGGGTGCTGGCGACACAGTAGCGGTGGGATCGGGATCAACAGCTGGCGGAGATCTGACGC
CGGTGCCCAGCACGTCGGCAGCTGCCCGTGCTGCCTTGGCCGCCAGCTCGACAGGGCCGGTGATTTCTGC
TTCACCTCATCTCGCAGCTAGCGCCGCTGGAGGCTTAGGAGTGCTGGGTGTGGGTGCAGACCAGCCTTGC
ACCTCATCCGCGCATGCAGCCCGAGCACTGGCAGCTGCAGTGGCTGCTTCCAGCGATAAGCCGCATGTTT
TCTCCAATGTCCGGCCCACAGAGGACGCCTGGGATATACTGCTGGCCAGAGCCGAGGGTTTGCATGCCCA
CGGTCACGGAGCCGAGGCTTGCATCCTGGCCGTCCGTCTGGCCGAACAGATGCTGGCGAATCCGCCTAAC
CTACTTCTGGAACTGCCACCCGCACCCAAAAGAAAGGGCAAGAAGCAAAACGTGAATCCCATCTCGCATC
AGCTGACAGTTGTGGCCTCTGCAACGCTGTCCAAGTGCGCTTTTCTGTGCACAGTGCTGTCGGAGAACTC
TGAACACTATCACATTGGCTTTCGGATATGCCTATTCGCCTTGGAGATGCCGCGACCGCCAGCAAGCACC
AAGCCCCTGGAAGTCAAGCTGGCCAACCAGGAGGCGGACATACTGGCTCTACTAAAGCGCCTGCCGCTGG
GATCCGCGGAACTGCAAGTAATCCGAGAGCGAGCTGAGCAACTGCGCAGCGGAACCTTTAAGACGCGAGG
AGAGGCTCTATTGCCTATTAACCTGGCCACGTTTATTTTCGATGCCCTAGTTACACTCAGCCCCTTAGGT
GGATCCACAATTGTCCCTGGCGTGGCATCCACTAGTGGTGTATCAAGTGCGGCCGGCAAGTCTATGGTCA
ATACAGGCACACGTTTGCTGCTCTACAAGCACAACAGCGATGAGAGTCTGGGATTCGATGCTGCAGTGGC
TGCTCTCGGACTAAAAGCCAATGTGTCGGAGGCAGAGCATCCGTTGTTGTGCGAAGGAACCCGCCGGCAG
CGCGGGGATCTTGCTCTGACATTGCTTTCACACTACAAGGATGAGCCCCGCAAGATAGCCAAGATCATGG
AGAAGCTTCTGGACAGGGACATACATACGCTTCTAAATGCGCCACTCCTGCCCGCTTACTACTCGAGTAA
CCCGCCTGTGAGGACGCGAAGTAATCAGCCCACGCGTAGGGAGGATCACGATTATGGCGGTGGCTCTGGA
TGCGCCTCTTCCAACTGCAATCCGGTAGCCAATTTGTGTGAACTTTTGCCGGCGGACTACGGCAGTGTGG
GTGGAAACAGTCGACCACACAGCTCCACGAGTGCCGAACTGGAACTAAGCATGTGTGCCCTGAGCATGGC
CAGCAGTGGTAGCCAGTCGGGAGGCGTTCAAGGCATGGTGCCCACAACGAATGCAGCGGGAACCACGGGA
ACACCCAGTTCCAGCAGCACGACGGTCAGTGGGAGCCAGAATCCCAATGGTAATCCCAGTGGCAGCGGTG
GAGGAGGAAATGGCGGAGGTGGTAACGGAGGAGGAGGAGGCGGTGGCGGTGGTGGTGGAGGCTCCACCAG
TAGCCGAAGCAAGGAAAGCCGGTACAAGGGAAAGAGAGCATATCCCTCGATACCCAACCAGCCATCGGAA
GCCAGTGCTCACTTTATGTTCGAGCTGGCCAAGAATGTGCTGACCAAGGCCGGCGGCAATAGTTCCACAT
CGCTCTTCACCCAGGCGAGCACGAGCCAAAATCACCATGGACCGCACCGTGCCCTCCACATGTGCGCCTT
CCAACTAGGGCTGTATGCCCTCGGTCTGCACAACTGTGTGAGTCCCAATTGGCTATCGAGGACGTACTCG
TCGCACGTCTCCTGGATCCTGGGGCAAGCTATGGAAATTGGTGCGCCGGCGATAAGCTTTCTGATAGACA
CTTGGGAGGCGCATCTAACGCCTCCCGAAGCAGCTGGCATGGCCGATCGTGCGTCGCGCGGATGGGACAG
CAACATGGTCTATCCGGCGGCGGAGCTGGCTCTGTCCGTTCTGCCCCACGCAGCTGCCCTCAATCCCAAC
GAGATCCAGCGTGCGATTCTGCAGTGCAAGGAGCAAAGCGATCTGATGCTGGAGCGGGCCTGTCTCACCG
TGGAGACAGCTGCCAAGGGCGGCGGCGTCTATCCGGAGGTGCTATTCCAGGTGGCCCGCTACTGGTACGA
GCTGTACATGCGGAACACGCCGAATAACAGCGAGTTCGAGCCGCACGATGACACCATGGACCATTCGGCC
GTGAGTCTGAGCGCCCTCATTGAGTCCCAGCAGCAGCATGAGCTCCAGCAACAACAACAGGCAGTGCAGC
AGCAACAGGCGGTTCAGCAGCAGCAGCAGGTGGTGCAGCAACAGCAGCAAGTGGTGCAGCAGCAACAACA
GCTTGGCATGCCCAATTCCGTGGTGCCAGGCGGCGTTGGCCCCGGCCCCGGACTACCCGTAGCAGTGCAG
CCACCCGTAGTTGGTTCTGTCCAGAATCCACAGGCCCAATTCCAACCCGTGGGCGTCGCCTCACTGGCTC
CCCTCGGACTGGCGCAGTATCCACCGTACAGCTTCTGCCAGGGCTTGTATGCGCACCACCACAACATGAG
CTATCCGCCCGGGCAGATGCAGATGTTCATTTCGGCAGGGCCGCCGCCGCCACCTCAAGCATACGGCGGC
TACCAGCAGCCGCCGCCACAGCAGCCGCCGAATCCGCAGCAACAGCAGCAGGTTGTGCAACAGCAGGTGC
AGCAGCAGCAGGTGGTGCAACAGCAACAGCAGCAGGTTCAGATGGCCGGGCAGGCGCCACCAGGTCACCC
TGGGCAGCAAGGACATCCAGGCCAACCGCCCTCTGGCTTCCAGCCGCAACCACCGCCAGGAGCATTCCAG
GCGCTGCCGCCGCAGGCCTATCAGGCAATGCAAGCGGGTCCCCCGGGCCCGCCGATGGGTCCGCCTCAGG
GCTACTATGGTCCACCACCACCACCGCCTCCGAACGGTCCGCCTGGCGTGGGCGTGGGCGTCGGAGTCGG
CGTTGGAGTGGGCGTGATGCCAATGCGCCAGCATCAGCACCAACATCCCGTTTACCCATTCATGCAGCAG
GCGCCGCCGCAGCCACCGCAGCAGCAACAACCGCCGCCCTCGCAGCCACCCGTGCGACAACGACAACCAC
ATCAGTTTACACCCACCCAGCTGCGATATCTGCTGGCTGCCTACAATGTGGGCATGCTGGCCATGGAAAC
ACTGGCGCGACGCGTCCACGACGATCGGCCGCAGGCGAAGTATGCCCGCAATCCGCCGTACGGCGAGGAT
GTGAAATGGTTGCTACGGATCAGCAAGAAACTGGGCACCCAGTATCTGCACCAGTTCTGCATCTGTGCGG
TCAACTCGATCGTGAGTCCGTTCGTGCTGCATGACGTGGCCATTGAGTCCGCCCACTATCTGGGCAGGAA
CAACCACCAGATGGTGATGCAGCACCTGCGTTCTGCGCTCACGCCTCTCGTCCAGAAGTGTCAGCAGATG
TACATCCAATGCATCCATCAGAAGCTGTATCATCTGACCCAGGGCGACTATGAGGAGTTTGCCAGCATTG
TAGTGGCGGCACGCGCCGCTTTCCAGATCACGCCGGAGGGGAACGCGCAATTCAAGGACTGGCTGCAGTC
TATCAAGCGATCGAAATCATGCAAAAAGGAACTGTGGACCCAGATCAATGCGGCCCTGCAGAGCAACTCC
AAAAAGGCCGGCCAGGCAAAAAAGAAAAAGGGATCAGGCAAGCTTGAGGGCAGAGGAAGTCTTCTAACAT
GCGGTGACGTGGAGGAGAATCCCGGCCCTGCTAGCGGTAGCGGCAGCGGTAGCATGACCGAGTACAAGCC
CACGGTGCGCCTCGCCACCCGCGACGACGTCCCCCGGGCCGTACGCACCCTCGCCGCCGCGTTCGCCGAC
TACCCCGCCACGCGCCACACCGTCGACCCGGACCGCCACATCGAGCGGGTCACCGAGCTGCAAGAACTCT
TCCTCACGCGCGTCGGGCTCGACATCGGCAAGGTGTGGGTCGCGGACGACGGCGCCGCGGTGGCGGTCTG
GACCACGCCGGAGAGCGTCGAAGCGGGGGCGGTGTTCGCCGAGATCGGCCCGCGCATGGCCGAGTTGAGC
GGTTCCCGGCTGGCCGCGCAGCAACAGATGGAAGGCCTCCTGGCGCCGCACCGGCCCAAGGAGCCCGCGT
GGTTCCTGGCCACCGTCGGCGTCTCGCCCGACCACCAGGGCAAGGGTCTGGGCAGCGCCGTCGTGCTCCC
CGGAGTGGAGGCGGCCGAGCGCGCCGGGGTGCCCGCCTTCCTGGAGACCTCCGCGCCCCGCAACCTCCCC
TTCTACGAGCGGCTCGGCTTCACCGTCACCGCCGACGTCGAGGTGCCCGAAGGACCGCGCACCTGGTGCA
TGACCCGCAAGCCCGGTGCCTGACTCGAGGGATCCAGACATGATAAGATACATTGATGAGTTTGGACAAA
CCACAACTAGAATGCAGTGAAAAAAATGCTTTATTTGTGAAATTTGTGATGCTATTGCTTTATTTGTAAC
CATTATAAGCTGCAATAAACAAGTTAACAACAACAATTGCATTCATTTTATGTTTCAGGTTCAGGGGGAG
GTGTGGGAGGTTTTTTAAAGCAAGTAAAACCTCTACAAATGTGGTATGGCTGATTATGATCAGTCGACCG
ATGCCCTTGAGAGCCTTCAACCCAGTCAGCTCCTTCCGGTGGGCGCGGGGCATGACTATCGTCGCCGCAC
TTATGACTGTCTTCTTTATCATGCAACTCGTAGGACAGGTGCCGGCAGCGCTCTGGGTCATTTTCGGCGA
GGACCGCTTTCGCTGGAGCGCGACGATGATCGGCCTGTCGCTTGCGGTATTCGGAATCTTGCACGCCCTC
GCTCAAGCCTTCGTCACTGGTCCCGCCACCAAACGTTTCGGCGAGAAGCAGGCCATTATCGCCGGCATGG
CGGCCGACGCGCTGGGCTACGTCTTGCTGGCGTTCGCGACGCGAGGCTGGATGGCCTTCCCCATTATGAT
TCTTCTCGCTTCCGGCGGCATCGGGATGCCCGCGTTGCAGGCCATGCTGTCCAGGCAGGTAGATGACGAC
CATCAGGGACAGCTTCAAGGCCAGCAAAAGGCCAGGAACCGTAAAAAGGCCGCGTTGCTGGCGTTTTTCC
ATAGGCTCCGCCCCCCTGACGAGCATCACAAAAATCGACGCTCAAGTCAGAGGTGGCGAAACCCGACAGG
ACTATAAAGATACCAGGCGTTTCCCCCTGGAAGCTCCCTCGTGCGCTCTCCTGTTCCGACCCTGCCGCTT
ACCGGATACCTGTCCGCCTTTCTCCCTTCGGGAAGCGTGGCGCTTTCTCATAGCTCACGCTGTAGGTATC
TCAGTTCGGTGTAGGTCGTTCGCTCCAAGCTGGGCTGTGTGCACGAACCCCCCGTTCAGCCCGACCGCTG
CGCCTTATCCGGTAACTATCGTCTTGAGTCCAACCCGGTAAGACACGACTTATCGCCACTGGCAGCAGCC
ACTGGTAACAGGATTAGCAGAGCGAGGTATGTAGGCGGTGCTACAGAGTTCTTGAAGTGGTGGCCTAACT
ACGGCTACACTAGAAGGACAGTATTTGGTATCTGCGCTCTGCTGAAGCCAGTTACCTTCGGAAAAAGAGT
TGGTAGCTCTTGATCCGGCAAACAAACCACCGCTGGTAGCGGTGGTTTTTTTGTTTGCAAGCAGCAGATT
ACGCGCAGAAAAAAAGGATCTCAAGAAGATCCTTTGATCTTTTCTACGGGGTCTGACGCTCAGTGGAACG
AAAACTCACGTTAAGGGATTTTGGTCATGAGATTATCAAAAAGGATCTTCACCTAGATCCTTTTAAATTA
AAAATGAAGTTTTAAATCAATCTAAAGTATATATGAGTAAACTTGGTCTGACAGTTACCAATGCTTAATC
AGTGAGGCACCTATCTCAGCGATCTGTCTATTTCGTTCATCCATAGTTGCCTGACTCCCCGTCGTGTAGA
TAACTACGATACGGGAGGGCTTACCATCTGGCCCCAGTGCTGCAATGATACCGCGAGACCCACGCTCACC
GGCTCCAGATTTATCAGCAATAAACCAGCCAGCCGGAAGGGCCGAGCGCAGAAGTGGTCCTGCAACTTTA
TCCGCCTCCATCCAGTCTATTAATTGTTGCCGGGAAGCTAGAGTAAGTAGTTCGCCAGTTAATAGTTTGC
GCAACGTTGTTGCCATTGCTGCAGGCATCGTGGTGTCACGCTCGTCGTTTGGTATGGCTTCATTCAGCTC
CGGTTCCCAACGATCAAGGCGAGTTACATGATCCCCCATGTTGTGCAAAAAAGCGGTTAGCTCCTTCGGT
CCTCCGATCGTTGTCAGAAGTAAGTTGGCCGCAGTGTTATCACTCATGGTTATGGCAGCACTGCATAATT
CTCTTACTGTCATGCCATCCGTAAGATGCTTTTCTGTGACTGGTGAGTACTCAACCAAGTCATTCTGAGA
ATAGTGTATGCGGCGACCGAGTTGCTCTTGCCCGGCGTCAACACGGGATAATACCGCGCCACATAGCAGA
ACTTTAAAAGTGCTCATCATTGGAAAACGTTCTTCGGGGCGAAAACTCTCAAGGATCTTACCGCTGTTGA
GATCCAGTTCGATGTAACCCACTCGTGCACCCAACTGATCTTCAGCATCTTTTACTTTCACCAGCGTTTC
TGGGTGAGCAAAAACAGGAAGGCAAAATGCCGCAAAAAAGGGAATAAGGGCGACACGGAAATGTTGAATA
CTCATACTCTTCCTTTTTCAATATTATTGAAGCATTTATCAGGGTTATTGTCTCATGAGCGGATACATAT
TTGAATGTATTTAGAAAAATAAACAAATAGGGGTTCCGCGCACATTTCCCCGAAAAGTGCCACCTGACGT
CTAAGAAACCATTATTATCATGACATTAACCTATAAAAATAGGCGTATCACGAGGCCCTTTCGTCTTCAA
GAATTAATTCTATATTCTAAAAACACAAATGATACTTCTAAAAAAAAATCATGAATGGCATCAACTCTGA
ATCAAATCTTTGCAGATGCACCTACTTCTCATTTCCACTGTCACATCATTTTTCCAGATCTAAAAAAGCA
CCGACTCGGTGCCACTTTTTCAAGTTGATAACGGACTAGCCTTATTTTAACTTGCTATTTCTAGCTCTAA
AACTACATAACGAATAAAAAAGGATTTAAGTGCAAATGGTAAAAAAGTGTCGAGTTTTTCTTGAGTTGAT
TGTGCTGTAATGAGACTCTGCATTCGGCATTTGACTCGGCTTTTCCTACTCGTGCCGTATTTCAGGCTGC
AAGTCGAACAGATCTCGCTGCCTGTTATGTGGCCCACAAACCAAGACACGTTTTATGGCCATTAAAGCTG
GCTGATCGTCGCCAAACACCAAATACATAATGAATATGTACACATTCGAGAAAGAAGCGATCAAAGAAGC
GTCTTCGGGCGGAGTAGGAGAATGCGGAGGAGAAGGAGAACGAGCTGATCTAGTATCTCTCCACAATCCA
ATGCCAACTGACCAACTGGCCATATTCGGAGCAATTTGAAGCCAATTTCCATCGCCTGGCGATCGCTCCA
TTCTTGGCTATATGTTTTTCACCGTTACCCGGGGCCATTTTCAAAGACTCGTCGGCAAGATAAGATTGTG
TCACTCGCTGTCTCTCTTCATTTGTCGAAGAATGCTGAGGAATTTCGCGATGACGTCGGCGAGTATTTTG
AAGAATGAGAATAATTTGTATTTATACGAAAATCAGTTAGTGGAATTTTCTACAAAAACATGTTATCTAT
AGATAATTTTGTTGCAAAATATGTTGACTATGACAAAGATTGTATGTATATCTTTAATGTATTCTCATTT
TCTTATGTATTTATAATGGCAATGATGATACTGATGATATTTTAAGATGATGCCAGACCAAAAGGCTTGA
ATTTCTGCGTCTTTTGCCGAACGCAGTGCATGTGCAATTGTTGTTTTTTGGAATATTCAATTTTCGGACT
GTCCGCTTTGATTTCAGTTTCTTGGCTTATTCAAAAAGCAAAGTAAAGCCAAAAAAGCGAGATGGCAATA
CCAAATGCGGCAAAACGGTAGTGGAAGGAAAGGGGTGCGGGGCAGCGGAAGGAAGGGTGGGGCGG
